>Addgene plasmid #184023 | pcDNA-Prom1 D+4 | addgene full sequence | sequence record 362418 | Addgene NGS Result
GACGGATCGGGAGATCTCCCGATCCCCTATGGTGCACTCTCAGTACAATCTGCTCTGATGCCGCATAGTT
AAGCCAGTATCTGCTCCCTGCTTGTGTGTTGGAGGTCGCTGAGTAGTGCGCGAGCAAAATTTAAGCTACA
ACAAGGCAAGGCTTGACCGACAATTGCATGAAGAATCTGCTTAGGGTTAGGCGTTTTGCGCTGCTTCGCG
ATGTACGGGCCAGATATACGCGTTGACATTGATTATTGACTAGTTATTAATAGTAATCAATTACGGGGTC
ATTAGTTCATAGCCCATATATGGAGTTCCGCGTTACATAACTTACGGTAAATGGCCCGCCTGGCTGACCG
CCCAACGACCCCCGCCCATTGACGTCAATAATGACGTATGTTCCCATAGTAACGCCAATAGGGACTTTCC
ATTGACGTCAATGGGTGGAGTATTTACGGTAAACTGCCCACTTGGCAGTACATCAAGTGTATCATATGCC
AAGTACGCCCCCTATTGACGTCAATGACGGTAAATGGCCCGCCTGGCATTATGCCCAGTACATGACCTTA
TGGGACTTTCCTACTTGGCAGTACATCTACGTATTAGTCATCGCTATTACCATGGTGATGCGGTTTTGGC
AGTACATCAATGGGCGTGGATAGCGGTTTGACTCACGGGGATTTCCAAGTCTCCACCCCATTGACGTCAA
TGGGAGTTTGTTTTGGCACCAAAATCAACGGGACTTTCCAAAATGTCGTAACAACTCCGCCCCATTGACG
CAAATGGGCGGTAGGCGTGTACGGTGGGAGGTCTATATAAGCAGAGCTCTCTGGCTAACTAGAGAACCCA
CTGCTTACTGGCTTATCGAAATTAATACGACTCACTATAGGGAGACCCAAGCTGGGCCACCATGGCTCTC
GTCTTCAGTGCCCTGCTGTTACTGGGGCTGTGTGGAAAGATCTCTTCAGAAGGTCAGCCTGCATTCCATA
ACACTCCTGGGGCTATGAATTATGAATTGCCTACCACCAAATATGAGACCCAAGATACCTTCAATGCTGG
GATTGTTGGCCCTCTCTACAAAATGGTGCACATCTTCCTCAACGTGGTCCAGCCGAATGACTTCCCTCTA
GATTTGATCAAAAAACTCATACAGAACAAGAACTTTGACATCTCAGTTGATTCCAAGGAGCCAGAAATCA
TAGTCTTGGCTCTGAAGATTGCCCTCTATGAGATCGGAGTCCTTATCTGCGCCATCCTGGGACTGCTGTT
CATTATCCTCATGCCTCTGGTGGGCTGCTTCTTTTGTATGTGCCGTTGCTGCAACAAATGCGGCGGAGAG
ATGCACCAGCGGCAGAAGCAGAATGCGCCATGCAGGAGGAAGTGCTTGGGCCTCTCCCTCCTGGTGATTT
GTCTGCTCATGAGCCTTGGCATTATATATGGCTTTGTGGCTAACCAGCAGACCAGGACTCGGATCAAAGG
GACCCAGAAACTGGCAAAGAGCAATTTCAGAGACTTTCAAACACTCCTGACTGAAACACCAAAGCAAATT
GACTATGTAGTGGAGCAGTACACCAACACCAAGAACAAGGCATTCTCAGACCTGGATGGCATCGGCTCCG
TGCTGGGAGGCAGAATAAAGGACCAACTAAAACCCAAAGTAACTCCTGTCCTCGAAGAGATTAAGGCCAT
GGCGACAGCCATCAAACAGACCAAGGATGCCCTGCAGAACATGAGCAGCAGCCTGAAAAGTCTCCAAGAT
GCAGCCACCCAGCTCAATACCAACCTGAGCTCTGTGAGAAACAGCATCGAGAATTCGCTCAGCAGCAGTG
ACTGTACCTCAGATCCAGCCAGCAAGATCTGCGATAGCATCAGACCAAGCCTAAGCAGTCTGGGGAGCAG
CCTCAATTCAAGTCAGCTCCCATCAGTGGATAGAGAACTCAACACTGTTACTGAAGTCGACAAAACTGAT
CTGGAGAGCCTCGTCAAAAGGGGGTATACGACAATTGATGAAATACCCAATACAATACAAAACCAAACTG
TGGATGTCATCAAAGACGTCAAAAATACCTTGGACTCCATTAGCTCCAACATTAAGGACATGAGCCAAAG
TATTCCTATTGAGGATATGCTGTTACAGGTCTCCCATTACCTTAATAACAGCAACAGATACTTAAACCAG
GAGCTGCCCAAGCTGGAAGAATATGACTCGTACTGGTGGCTGGGTGGCTTGATTGTCTGCTTTCTGCTGA
CTCTCATTGTGACCTTCTTTTTCCTGGGCTTGCTGTGTGGTGTGTTTGGCTATGACAAGCATGCCACCCC
AACTAGAAGAGGCTGTGTGTCCAACACTGGAGGCATCTTCCTCATGGCTGGGGTTGGATTCGGCTTCCTT
TTTTGCTGGATATTGATGATCCTTGTGGTTCTTACGTTTGTTGTTGGTGCAAATGTGGAAAAGTTGCTCT
GCGAACCTTATGAAAACAAGAAATTATTACAGGTTTTGGACACTCCCTATCTGCTCAAGGAACAATGGCA
ATTTTATCTTTCTGGCATGCTATTCAATAACCCAGACATTAACATGACCTTTGAGCAAGTCTACAGGGAT
TGCAAAAGAGGTCGAGGTATATATGCTGCTTTTCAGCTTGAGAATGTCGTCAACGTCAGTGATCATTTCA
ACATTGACCAGATTTCTGAAAACATAAATACGGAGTTGGAAAACCTGAATGTGAACATTGATAGCATTGA
ACTGTTGGATAACACAGGAAGGAAGAGCCTCGAGGACTTTGCACATTCTGGGATAGATACAATCGATTAT
TCCACATACTTGAAGGAGACTGAGAAATCCCCTACTGAAGTGAATCTGCTGACATTTGCCTCTACCCTGG
AAGCAAAAGCAAACCAGTTGCCTGAAGGAAAGCTGAAACAGGCCTTCTTACTGGATGTACAGAATATAAG
AGCCATCCACCAGCATCTCCTCCCTCCTGTGCAGCAATCACTGAATACGTTAAGACAAAGTGTCTGGACC
CTCCAGCAAACAAGCAACAAGTTGCCGGAGAAAGTGAAGAAGATCCTTGCCTCTTTGGACTCTGAAACGA
AGAAGTTTGGGAAAACAATACTAGGCTACTTTGAACATTATCTGCACTGGGTCTTTTATGCCATCACAGA
GAAGATGACATCCTGCAAACCCATGGCCACCGCGATGGACTCTGCTGTTAATGGCATTCTGTGTGGCTAT
GTTGCGGACCCTCTGAATTTGTTCTGGTTCGGCATAGGGAAAGCCACGGTGCTCTTACTTCCGGCTGTAA
TCATTGCTATCAAGCTGGCCAAGTACTATCGCAGGATGGATTCAGAGGATGTATACGACGACCCGTCTCG
ATACGACTACAAAGACGATGACGACAAGTGAGTCTAGAGGGCCCGTTTAAACCCGCTGATCAGCCTCGAC
TGTGCCTTCTAGTTGCCAGCCATCTGTTGTTTGCCCCTCCCCCGTGCCTTCCTTGACCCTGGAAGGTGCC
ACTCCCACTGTCCTTTCCTAATAAAATGAGGAAATTGCATCGCATTGTCTGAGTAGGTGTCATTCTATTC
TGGGGGGTGGGGTGGGGCAGGACAGCAAGGGGGAGGATTGGGAAGACAATAGCAGGCATGCTGGGGATGC
GGTGGGCTCTATGGCTTCTGAGGCGGAAAGAACCAGCTGGGGCTCTAGGGGGTATCCCC
[124 nt withheld, positions 3700-3823]
C
[91 nt withheld, positions 3825-3915]
A
[49 nt withheld, positions 3917-3965]
CCTTTGACGTTGGAGTCCACGTTCTTT
[37 nt withheld, positions 3993-4029]
ACCCTATCTCGGTCTATTCTTTTGATTTATAAGGGATTTTGCCGATTTCGGCCTATTGGTTAAAAAATGA
GCTGATTTAACAAAAATTTAACGCGAATTAATTCTGTGGAATGTGTGTCAGTTAGGGTGTGGAAAGTCCC
CAGGCTCCCCAGCAGGCAGAAGTATGCAAAGCATGCATCTCAATTAGTCAGCAACCAGGTGTGGAAAGTC
CCCAGGCTCCCCAGCAGGCAGAAGTATGCAAAGCATGCATCTCAATTAGTCAGCAACCATAGTCCCGCCC
CTAACTCCGCCCATCCCGCCCCTAACTCCGCCCAGTTCCGCCCATTCTCCGCCCCATGGCTGACTAATTT
TTTTTATTTATGCAGAGGCCGAGGCCGCCTCTGCCTCTGAGCTATTCCAGAAGTAGTGAGGAGGCTTTTT
TGGAGGCCTAGGCTTTTGCAAAAAGCTCCCGGGAGCTTGTATATCCATTTTCGGATCTGATCAAGAGACA
GGATGAGGATCGTTTCGCATGATTGAACAAGATGGATTGCACGCAGGTTCTCCGGCCGCTTGGGTGGAGA
GGCTATTCGGCTATGACTGGGCACAACAGACAATCGGCTGCTCTGATGCCGCCGTGTTCCGGCTGTCAGC
GCAGGGGCGCCCGGTTCTTTTTGTCAAGACCGACCTGTCCGGTGCCCTGAATGAACTGCAGGACGAGGCA
GCGCGGCTATCGTGGCTGGCCACGACGGGCGTTCCTTGCGCAGCTGTGCTCGACGTTGTCACTGAAGCGG
GAAGGGACTGGCTGCTATTGGGCGAAGTGCCGGGGCAGGATCTCCTGTCATCTCACCTTGCTCCTGCCGA
GAAAGTATCCATCATGGCTGATGCAATGCGGCGGCTGCATACGCTTGATCCGGCTACCTGCCCATTCGAC
CACCAAGCGAAACATCGCATCGAGCGAGCACGTACTCGGATGGAAGCCGGTCTTGTCGATCAGGATGATC
TGGACGAAGAGCATCAGGGGCTCGCGCCAGCCGAACTGTTCGCCAGGCTCAAGGCGCGCATGCCCGACGG
CGAGGATCTCGTCGTGACCCATGGCGATGCCTGCTTGCCGAATATCATGGTGGAAAATGGCCGCTTTTCT
GGATTCATCGACTGTGGCCGGCTGGGTGTGGCGGACCGCTATCAGGACATAGCGTTGGCTACCCGTGATA
TTGCTGAAGAGCTTGGCGGCGAATGGGCTGACCGCTTCCTCGTGCTTTACGGTATCGCCGCTCCCGATTC
GCAGCGCATCGCCTTCTATCGCCTTCTTGACGAGTTCTTCTGAGCGGGACTCTGGGGTTCGAAATGACCG
ACCAAGCGACGCCCAACCTGCCATCACGAGATTTCGATTCCACCGCCGCCTTCTATGAAAGGTTGGGCTT
CGGAATCGTTTTCCGGGACGCCGGCTGGATGATCCTCCAGCGCGGGGATCTCATGCTGGAGTTCTTCGCC
CACCCCAACTTGTTTATTGCAGCTTATAATGGTTACAAATAAAGCAATAGCATCACAAATTTCACAAATA
AAGCATTTTTTTCACTGCATTCTAGTTGTGGTTTGTCCAAACTCATCAATGTATCTTATCATGTCTGTAT
ACCGTCGACCTCTAGCTAGAGCTTGGCGTAATCATGGTCATAGCTGTTTCCTGTGTGAAATTGTTATCCG
CTCACAATTCCACACAACATACGAGCCGGAAGCATAAAGTGTAAAGCCTGGGGTGCCTAATGAGTGAGCT
AACTCACATTAATTGCGTTGCGCTCACTGCCCGCTTTCCAGTCGGGAAACCTGTCGTGCCAGCTGCATTA
ATGAATCGGCCAACGCGCGGGGAGAGGCGGTTTGCGTATTGGGCGCTCTTCCGCTTCCTCGCTCACTGAC
TCGCTGCGCTCGGTCGTTCGGCTGCGGCGAGCGGTATCAGCTCACTCAAAGGCGGTAATACGGTTATCCA
CAGAATCAGGGGATAACGCAGGAAAGAACATGTGAGCAAAAGGCCAGCAAAAGGCCAGGAACCGTAAAAA
GGCCGCGTTGCTGGCGTTTTTCCATAGGCTCCGCCCCCCTGACGAGCATCACAAAAATCGACGCTCAAGT
CAGAGGTGGCGAAACCCGACAGGACTATAAAGATACCAGGCGTTTCCCCCTGGAAGCTCCCTCGTGCGCT
CTCCTGTTCCGACCCTGCCGCTTACCGGATACCTGTCCGCCTTTCTCCCTTCGGGAAGCGTGGCGCTTTC
TCATAGCTCACGCTGTAGGTATCTCAGTTCGGTGTAGGTCGTTCGCTCCAAGCTGGGCTGTGTGCACGAA
CCCCCCGTTCAGCCCGACCGCTGCGCCTTATCCGGTAACTATCGTCTTGAGTCCAACCCGGTAAGACACG
ACTTATCGCCACTGGCAGCAGCCACTGGTAACAGGATTAGCAGAGCGAGGTATGTAGGCGGTGCTACAGA
GTTCTTGAAGTGGTGGCCTAACTACGGCTACACTAGAAGAACAGTATTTGGTATCTGCGCTCTGCTGAAG
CCAGTTACCTTCGGAAAAAGAGTTGGTAGCTCTTGATCCGGCAAACAAACCACCGCTGGTAGCGGTGGTT
TTTTTGTTTGCAAGCAGCAGATTACGCGCAGAAAAAAAGGATCTCAAGAAGATCCTTTGATCTTTTCTAC
GGGGTCTGACGCTCAGTGGAACGAAAACTCACGTTAAGGGATTTTGGTCATGAGATTATCAAAAAGGATC
TTCACCTAGATCCTTTTAAATTAAAAATGAAGTTTTAAATCAATCTAAAGTATATATGAGTAAACTTGGT
CTGACAGTTACCAATGCTTAATCAGTGAGGCACCTATCTCAGCGATCTGTCTATTTCGTTCATCCATAGT
TGCCTGACTCCCCGTCGTGTAGATAACTACGATACGGGAGGGCTTACCATCTGGCCCCAGTGCTGCAATG
ATACCGCGAGACCCACGCTCACCGGCTCCAGATTTATCAGCAATAAACCAGCCAGCCGGAAGGGCCGAGC
GCAGAAGTGGTCCTGCAACTTTATCCGCCTCCATCCAGTCTATTAATTGTTGCCGGGAAGCTAGAGTAAG
TAGTTCGCCAGTTAATAGTTTGCGCAACGTTGTTGCCATTGCTACAGGCATCGTGGTGTCACGCTCGTCG
TTTGGTATGGCTTCATTCAGCTCCGGTTCCCAACGATCAAGGCGAGTTACATGATCCCCCATGTTGTGCA
AAAAAGCGGTTAGCTCCTTCGGTCCTCCGATCGTTGTCAGAAGTAAGTTGGCCGCAGTGTTATCACTCAT
GGTTATGGCAGCACTGCATAATTCTCTTACTGTCATGCCATCCGTAAGATGCTTTTCTGTGACTGGTGAG
TACTCAACCAAGTCATTCTGAGAATAGTGTATGCGGCGACCGAGTTGCTCTTGCCCGGCGTCAATACGGG
ATAATACCGCGCCACATAGCAGAACTTTAAAAGTGCTCATCATTGGAAAACGTTCTTCGGGGCGAAAACT
CTCAAGGATCTTACCGCTGTTGAGATCCAGTTCGATGTAACCCACTCGTGCACCCAACTGATCTTCAGCA
TCTTTTACTTTCACCAGCGTTTCTGGGTGAGCAAAAACAGGAAGGCAAAATGCCGCAAAAAAGGGAATAA
GGGCGACACGGAAATGTTGAATACTCATACTCTTCCTTTTTCAATATTATTGAAGCATTTATCAGGGTTA
TTGTCTCATGAGCGGATACATATTTGAATGTATTTAGAAAAATAAACAAATAGGGGTTCCGCGCACATTT
CCCCGAAAAGTGCCACCTGACGTC
Features (pLannotate 1.2.2; 20 found; start..end, strand, type, name):
     28..80      -  misc_feature   bom (fragment): basis of mobility region from pBR322
    235..614     +  enhancer       CMV enhancer: human cytomegalovirus immediate early enhancer
    615..818     +  promoter       CMV promoter: human cytomegalovirus (CMV) immediate early promoter
    814..847     +  LTR            5' LTR (truncated) (fragment): truncated 5' long terminal repeat (LTR) from HIV-1
    863..881     +  promoter       T7 promoter: promoter for bacteriophage T7 RNA polymerase
    902..3352    +  CDS            Prom1 (fragment): PROM1_MOUSE - Also known as Prom, Proml1. Experimental evidence at protein level: Swiss-Prot protein existence level 1. May play a role in cell differentiation, proliferation and apoptosis. Binds cholesterol in cholesterol-containing plasma membrane microdomains and may play a role in the organization of the apical plasma membrane in epithelial cells. During early retinal development acts as a key regulator of disk morphogenesis (PubMed:19228982). Involved in regulation of MAPK and Akt signaling pathways. In neuroblastoma cells suppresses cell differentiation such as neurite outgrowth in a RET
   3430..3654    +  polyA_signal   bGH poly(A) signal: bovine growth hormone polyadenylation signal
   3658..3679    +  promoter       SV40 promoter (fragment): SV40 enhancer and early promoter
   3700..4128    +  rep_origin     f1 ori (sequence partly withheld): f1 bacteriophage origin of replication; arrow indicates direction of (+) strand synthesis
   4142..4471    +  promoter       SV40 promoter: SV40 enhancer and early promoter
   4538..5329    +  CDS            neo: KKA2_KLEPN - Also known as kan, nptII. Experimental evidence at protein level: Swiss-Prot protein existence level 1. Resistance to kanamycin, neomycin, paromomycin, ribostamycin, butirosin and gentamicin B. From Klebsiella pneumoniae.
   5353..5511    +  CDS            ble (fragment): BLE_KLEPN - Experimental evidence at protein level: Swiss-Prot protein existence level 1. Binding protein with a strong affinity to the bleomycin family of antibiotics. Binds to CL990; an antimitotic-antibiotic compound. From Klebsiella pneumoniae.
   5506..5627    +  polyA_signal   SV40 poly(A) signal: SV40 polyadenylation signal
   5700..5716    -  protein_bind   lac operator: The lac repressor binds to the lac operator to inhibit transcription in E. coli. This inhibition can be relieved by adding lactose or isopropyl-β-D-thiogalactopyranoside (IPTG). lac repressor encoded by lacI
   5724..5754    -  promoter       lac promoter: promoter for the E. coli lac operon
   5769..5790    -  protein_bind   CAP binding site: CAP binding activates transcription in the presence of cAMP. E. coli catabolite activator protein
   5803..5895    -  CDS            lacI (fragment): lac repressor; lacI; The lac repressor binds to the lac operator to inhibit transcription in E. coli. This inhibition can be relieved by adding lactose or isopropyl-β-D-thiogalactopyranoside (IPTG).
   6078..6666    -  rep_origin     ori: high-copy-number ColE1/pMB1/pBR322/pUC origin of replication
   6837..7697    -  CDS            AmpR: β-lactamase; bla; confers resistance to ampicillin, carbenicillin, and related antibiotics
   7698..7802    -  promoter       AmpR promoter: bla
