[The description below was written by a language model from this plasmid's Addgene catalogue record and pLannotate feature annotations shown in this document.]
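Description:
pcDNA-Prom1 D+4 is a mammalian expression plasmid built on the Invitrogen pcDNA3.1(+) backbone that encodes a deletion mutant of mouse prominin-1 (Prom1, also known as CD133). It is propagated in E. coli as a high-copy plasmid through its ColE1/pUC-type origin and selected with ampicillin via the β-lactamase gene. An f1 origin is also present. For selection in mammalian cells, the backbone carries a neomycin phosphotransferase cassette driven by the SV40 enhancer/early promoter and terminated by the SV40 polyadenylation signal. Short annotated fragments such as the HIV-1 LTR, ble, lacI and bom matches look like partial-homology hits to backbone sequence rather than functional elements.

The payload is the Prom1 splice variant SV8 coding sequence, derived from an MGC cDNA clone and inserted by Gibson assembly between the NheI site (destroyed) and the XbaI site (retained). It carries two changes: removal of exon 19a (amino acids 696–701) and deletion of amino acids 731–745. A Flag epitope is fused to the C terminus according to the catalogue entry, although the feature table does not annotate it separately. Transcription is driven by the human CMV immediate-early enhancer and promoter and terminated by the bovine growth hormone polyadenylation signal. A T7 promoter upstream of the insert allows in vitro transcription or serves as a sequencing primer site.

The associated publication concerns a monoclonal antibody that recognises a structural epitope on mouse PROM1. This suggests the construct belongs to a deletion series, with the Flag tag giving antibody-independent detection of the expressed mutant in transfected cells.
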