Addgene plasmid #184023: pcDNA-Prom1 D+4
Purpose: Mammalian Flag tagged expression clone for the mouse Prom1 splicing variant SV8 (GenBank accession BC028286). Deletion of exon 19a (amino acids 696-701), and deletion of amino acids 731 to 745.
Depositing lab: Peter Stoilov. Depositing organization: West Virginia State University. Publication: The mAB 13A4 monoclonal antibody to the mouse PROM1 protein recognizes a structural epitope. Matalkah F, Rhodes S, Ramamurthy V, Stoilov P. PLoS One. 2022 Oct 10;17(10):e0274958. doi: 10.1371/journal.pone.0274958. eCollection 2022. PubMed 36215230.
Backbone
  Vector backbone: pcDNA3.1(+)
  Backbone manufacturer: Invitrogen
  Vector type: Mammalian Expression
Growth in bacteria
  Bacterial resistance: Ampicillin, 100 μg/mL
  Growth temperature: 37°C
  Growth strain: DH5alpha
  Copy number: High Copy
Gene/Insert
  Gene/Insert name: Prom1 SV8(-Ex19a) D+4
  Species: M. musculus (mouse)
  Mutation: Deletion of exon 19a (amino acids 696-701), and deletion of amino acids 731 to 745
  Entrez Gene: Prom1 (a.k.a. 4932416E19Rik, AC133, CD133, Prom, Prom-1, Proml1)
  Tag / fusion protein: Flag (C terminal on insert)
  Cloning method: Gibson Cloning
Resource information
  A portion of this plasmid was derived from a plasmid made by: Derived from MGC clone ID: 4502359
Terms and licenses: Academic/Nonprofit Terms; Industry Terms: Not Available to Industry
Depositor comments: 5' Cloning Site: NheI (destroyed during cloning), 3' Cloning Site: XbaI (not destroyed). Please visit https://doi.org/10.1101/2022.03.04.482347 for bioRxiv preprint.
How to cite: pcDNA-Prom1 D+4 was a gift from Peter Stoilov (Addgene plasmid # 184023 ; http://n2t.net/addgene:184023 ; RRID:Addgene_184023)
